Addgene plasmid #133454: SpyTag003-sfGFP
Purpose: Expresses SpyTag003-superfolder GFP in bacterial cytoplasm
Depositing lab: Mark Howarth. Depositing organization: University of Oxford. Publication: Approaching infinite affinity through engineering of peptide-protein interaction. Keeble AH, Turkki P, Stokes S, Khairil Anuar INA, Rahikainen R, Hytonen VP, Howarth M. Proc Natl Acad Sci U S A. 2019 Dec 10. pii: 1909653116. doi: 10.1073/pnas.1909653116. PubMed 31822621.
Backbone
  Vector backbone: pET28a
  Backbone size w/o insert (bp): 5369
  Total vector size (bp): 6042
  Vector type: Bacterial Expression
Growth in bacteria
  Bacterial resistance: Kanamycin, 50 μg/mL
  Growth temperature: 37°C
  Growth strain: DH5alpha
  Copy number: High Copy
Gene/Insert
  Gene/Insert name: SpyTag003-sfGFP
  Species: Synthetic
  Insert size (bp): 822
  Promoter: T7
  Tag / fusion protein: GSGSGS linker (C terminal on insert); His6 (C terminal on insert)
  Cloning method: Gibson Cloning
  Sequencing primers: 5′ T7F; 3′ T7R
Terms and licenses: Academic/Nonprofit Terms; Industry Terms: Not Available to Industry
How to cite: SpyTag003-sfGFP was a gift from Mark Howarth (Addgene plasmid # 133454 ; http://n2t.net/addgene:133454 ; RRID:Addgene_133454)
