[The description below was written by a language model from this plasmid's Addgene catalogue record and pLannotate feature annotations shown in this document.]
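Description:
SpyTag003-sfGFP is a 6,042 bp bacterial expression plasmid built on the pET28a backbone for cytoplasmic production of superfolder GFP fused to the SpyTag003 peptide in E. coli. It is maintained through a ColE1/pMB1-type origin and selected with kanamycin via the aph(3')-Ia KanR gene. The catalogue lists it as high copy, although the backbone retains the rop gene and the bom mobility region from pBR322, which normally moderate copy number. An f1 origin is also present. The automated annotation additionally flags short tetracycline-resistance fragments, a partial AmpR promoter and a partial "SET1" match near the terminator. These look like backbone remnants or homology hits rather than functional parts.

The synthetic insert of 822 bp was introduced by Gibson cloning. It sits downstream of a T7 promoter with an adjacent lac operator and the strong T7 gene 10 ribosome binding site, and it is followed by a T7 terminator. The plasmid-borne lacI gene supplies lac repressor, so expression depends on a host that provides T7 RNA polymerase and can be induced with IPTG or lactose. The feature table annotates the sfGFP coding sequence and a downstream 6xHis tag. According to the catalogue, a GSGSGS linker and the His6 tag lie at the C terminus of the insert. SpyTag003 itself is not annotated, but the construct name and the unannotated stretch between the RBS and sfGFP suggest it is at the N terminus.

SpyTag003 is an engineered peptide that pairs with a SpyCatcher-type protein partner, and the associated work concerns engineering this peptide–protein interaction towards extremely high affinity. The purified His-tagged fusion would serve as a fluorescent SpyTag003-bearing model protein for such coupling experiments, though the record gives only its expression purpose.
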