Features (pLannotate 1.2.2; 19 found; start..end, strand, type, name):
     80..790     +  CDS            superfolder GFP: GFP variant that folds robustly even when fused to poorly folded proteins (Pédelacq et al., 2006)
    809..826     +  CDS            6xHis: 6xHis affinity tag
    853..902     +  CDS            SET1 (fragment): solubility-enhancement tag derived from T7 phage gene 10B
    910..957     +  terminator     T7 terminator: transcription terminator for bacteriophage T7 RNA polymerase
    994..1422    +  rep_origin     f1 ori (sequence partly withheld): f1 bacteriophage origin of replication; arrow indicates direction of (+) strand synthesis
   1475..1532    +  promoter       AmpR promoter (fragment): bla
   1541..2356    -  CDS            KanR: aminoglycoside phosphotransferase; aph(3')-Ia; confers resistance to kanamycin in bacteria or G418 (Geneticin®) in eukaryotes
   2478..3066    +  rep_origin     ori: high-copy-number ColE1/pMB1/pBR322/pUC origin of replication
   3252..3391    -  misc_feature   bom: basis of mobility region from pBR322
   3493..3684    -  CDS            rop: Rop protein, which maintains plasmids at low copy number; rop
   3701..4081    +  CDS            YPB1_ECOLX: Protein predicted: Swiss-Prot protein existence level 4. From Escherichia coli.
   4153..4444    -  CDS            TcR (fragment): tetracycline efflux protein; tet; confers resistance to tetracycline
   4459..4480    -  protein_bind   CAP binding site: CAP binding activates transcription in the presence of cAMP. E. coli catabolite activator protein
   4493..5575    -  CDS            lacI: lac repressor; lacI; The lac repressor binds to the lac operator to inhibit transcription in E. coli. This inhibition can be relieved by adding lactose or isopropyl-β-D-thiogalactopyranoside (IPTG).
   5576..5653    -  promoter       lacI promoter: lacI
   5661..5940    -  CDS            TcR (fragment): tetracycline efflux protein; tet; confers resistance to tetracycline
   5962..5980    +  promoter       T7 promoter: promoter for bacteriophage T7 RNA polymerase
   5981..6005    +  protein_bind   lac operator: The lac repressor binds to the lac operator to inhibit transcription in E. coli. This inhibition can be relieved by adding lactose or isopropyl-β-D-thiogalactopyranoside (IPTG). lac repressor encoded by lacI
   6020..6042    +  RBS            RBS: efficient ribosome binding site from bacteriophage T7 gene 10 (Olins and Rangwala, 1989)
>Addgene plasmid #133454 | SpyTag003-sfGFP | addgene full sequence | sequence record 267047 | Addgene NGS Result
TATACATATGGGACGTGGCGTTCCTCATATTGTTATGGTGGACGCCTACAAACGCTATAAATCGGGAGGT
GGTTCAGGCCGTAAAGGCGAAGAGCTGTTCACTGGTGTCGTCCCTATTCTGGTGGAACTGGATGGTGATG
TCAACGGTCATAAGTTTTCCGTGCGTGGCGAGGGTGAAGGTGACGCAACTAATGGTAAACTGACGCTGAA
GTTCATCTGTACTACTGGTAAACTGCCGGTACCTTGGCCGACTCTGGTAACGACGCTGACTTATGGTGTT
CAGTGCTTTGCTCGTTATCCGGACCATATGAAGCAGCATGACTTCTTCAAGTCCGCCATGCCGGAAGGCT
ATGTGCAGGAACGCACGATTTCCTTTAAGGATGACGGCACGTACAAAACGCGTGCGGAAGTGAAATTTGA
AGGCGATACCCTGGTAAACCGCATTGAGCTGAAAGGCATTGACTTTAAAGAAGACGGCAATATCCTGGGC
CATAAGCTGGAATACAATTTTAACAGCCACAATGTTTACATCACCGCCGATAAACAAAAAAATGGCATTA
AAGCGAATTTTAAAATTCGCCACAACGTGGAGGATGGCAGCGTGCAGCTGGCTGATCACTACCAGCAAAA
CACTCCAATCGGTGATGGTCCTGTTCTGCTGCCAGACAATCACTATCTGAGCACGCAAAGCGTTCTGTCT
AAAGATCCGAACGAGAAACGCGATCATATGGTTCTGCTGGAGTTCGTAACCGCAGCGGGCATCACGCATG
GTATGGATGAACTGTACAAAGGCTCCGGCTCCGGCTCCCACCATCACCATCACCATTGATAAGCTAGCAC
CACTGAGATCCGGCTGCTAACAAAGCCCGAAAGGAAGCTGAGTTGGCTGCTGCCACCGCTGAGCAATAAC
TAGCATAACCCCTTGGGGCCTCTAAACGGGTCTTGAGGGGTTTTTTGCTGAAAGGAGGAACTATATCCGG
ATTGGCGAATGGG
[124 nt withheld, positions 994-1117]
C
[91 nt withheld, positions 1119-1209]
A
[49 nt withheld, positions 1211-1259]
CCTTTGACGTTGGAGTCCACGTTCTTT
[37 nt withheld, positions 1287-1323]
ACCCTATCTCGGTCTATTCTTTTGATTTATAAGGGATTTTGCCGATTTCGGCCTATTGGTTAAAAAATGA
GCTGATTTAACAAAAATTTAACGCGAATTTTAACAAAATATTAACGCTTACAATTTAGGTGGCACTTTTC
GGGGAAATGTGCGCGGAACCCCTATTTGTTTATTTTTCTAAATACATTCAAATATGTATCCGCTCATGAA
TTAATTCTTAGAAAAACTCATCGAGCATCAAATGAAACTGCAATTTATTCATATCAGGATTATCAATACC
ATATTTTTGAAAAAGCCGTTTCTGTAATGAAGGAGAAAACTCACCGAGGCAGTTCCATAGGATGGCAAGA
TCCTGGTATCGGTCTGCGATTCCGACTCGTCCAACATCAATACAACCTATTAATTTCCCCTCGTCAAAAA
TAAGGTTATCAAGTGAGAAATCACCATGAGTGACGACTGAATCCGGTGAGAATGGCAAAAGTTTATGCAT
TTCTTTCCAGACTTGTTCAACAGGCCAGCCATTACGCTCGTCATCAAAATCACTCGCATCAACCAAACCG
TTATTCATTCGTGATTGCGCCTGAGCGAGACGAAATACGCGATCGCTGTTAAAAGGACAATTACAAACAG
GAATCGAATGCAACCGGCGCAGGAACACTGCCAGCGCATCAACAATATTTTCACCTGAATCAGGATATTC
TTCTAATACCTGGAATGCTGTTTTCCCGGGGATCGCAGTGGTGAGTAACCATGCATCATCAGGAGTACGG
ATAAAATGCTTGATGGTCGGAAGAGGCATAAATTCCGTCAGCCAGTTTAGTCTGACCATCTCATCTGTAA
CATCATTGGCAACGCTACCTTTGCCATGTTTCAGAAACAACTCTGGCGCATCGGGCTTCCCATACAATCG
ATAGATTGTCGCACCTGATTGCCCGACATTATCGCGAGCCCATTTATACCCATATAAATCAGCATCCATG
TTGGAATTTAATCGCGGCCTAGAGCAAGACGTTTCCCGTTGAATATGGCTCATAACACCCCTTGTATTAC
TGTTTATGTAAGCAGACAGTTTTATTGTTCATGACCAAAATCCCTTAACGTGAGTTTTCGTTCCACTGAG
CGTCAGACCCCGTAGAAAAGATCAAAGGATCTTCTTGAGATCCTTTTTTTCTGCGCGTAATCTGCTGCTT
GCAAACAAAAAAACCACCGCTACCAGCGGTGGTTTGTTTGCCGGATCAAGAGCTACCAACTCTTTTTCCG
AAGGTAACTGGCTTCAGCAGAGCGCAGATACCAAATACTGTCCTTCTAGTGTAGCCGTAGTTAGGCCACC
ACTTCAAGAACTCTGTAGCACCGCCTACATACCTCGCTCTGCTAATCCTGTTACCAGTGGCTGCTGCCAG
TGGCGATAAGTCGTGTCTTACCGGGTTGGACTCAAGACGATAGTTACCGGATAAGGCGCAGCGGTCGGGC
TGAACGGGGGGTTCGTGCACACAGCCCAGCTTGGAGCGAACGACCTACACCGAACTGAGATACCTACAGC
GTGAGCTATGAGAAAGCGCCACGCTTCCCGAAGGGAGAAAGGCGGACAGGTATCCGGTAAGCGGCAGGGT
CGGAACAGGAGAGCGCACGAGGGAGCTTCCAGGGGGAAACGCCTGGTATCTTTATAGTCCTGTCGGGTTT
CGCCACCTCTGACTTGAGCGTCGATTTTTGTGATGCTCGTCAGGGGGGCGGAGCCTATGGAAAAACGCCA
GCAACGCGGCCTTTTTACGGTTCCTGGCCTTTTGCTGGCCTTTTGCTCACATGTTCTTTCCTGCGTTATC
CCCTGATTCTGTGGATAACCGTATTACCGCCTTTGAGTGAGCTGATACCGCTCGCCGCAGCCGAACGACC
GAGCGCAGCGAGTCAGTGAGCGAGGAAGCGGAAGAGCGCCTGATGCGGTATTTTCTCCTTACGCATCTGT
GCGGTATTTCACACCGCAATGGTGCACTCTCAGTACAATCTGCTCTGATGCCGCATAGTTAAGCCAGTAT
ACACTCCGCTATCGCTACGTGACTGGGTCATGGCTGCGCCCCGACACCCGCCAACACCCGCTGACGCGCC
CTGACGGGCTTGTCTGCTCCCGGCATCCGCTTACAGACAAGCTGTGACCGTCTCCGGGAGCTGCATGTGT
CAGAGGTTTTCACCGTCATCACCGAAACGCGCGAGGCAGCTGCGGTAAAGCTCATCAGCGTGGTCGTGAA
GCGATTCACAGATGTCTGCCTGTTCATCCGCGTCCAGCTCGTTGAGTTTCTCCAGAAGCGTTAATGTCTG
GCTTCTGATAAAGCGGGCCATGTTAAGGGCGGTTTTTTCCTGTTTGGTCACTGATGCCTCCGTGTAAGGG
GGATTTCTGTTCATGGGGGTAATGATACCGATGAAACGAGAGAGGATGCTCACGATACGGGTTACTGATG
ATGAACATGCCCGGTTACTGGAACGTTGTGAGGGTAAACAACTGGCGGTATGGATGCGGCGGGACCAGAG
AAAAATCACTCAGGGTCAATGCCAGCGCTTCGTTAATACAGATGTAGGTGTTCCACAGGGTAGCCAGCAG
CATCCTGCGATGCAGATCCGGAACATAATGGTGCAGGGCGCTGACTTCCGCGTTTCCAGACTTTACGAAA
CACGGAAACCGAAGACCATTCATGTTGTTGCTCAGGTCGCAGACGTTTTGCAGCAGCAGTCGCTTCACGT
TCGCTCGCGTATCGGTGATTCATTCTGCTAACCAGTAAGGCAACCCCGCCAGCCTAGCCGGGTCCTCAAC
GACAGGAGCACGATCATGCGCACCCGTGGGGCCGCCATGCCGGCGATAATGGCCTGCTTCTCGCCGAAAC
GTTTGGTGGCGGGACCAGTGACGAAGGCTTGAGCGAGGGCGTGCAAGATTCCGAATACCGCAAGCGACAG
GCCGATCATCGTCGCGCTCCAGCGAAAGCGGTCCTCGCCGAAAATGACCCAGAGCGCTGCCGGCACCTGT
CCTACGAGTTGCATGATAAAGAAGACAGTCATAAGTGCGGCGACGATAGTCATGCCCCGCGCCCACCGGA
AGGAGCTGACTGGGTTGAAGGCTCTCAAGGGCATCGGTCGAGATCCCGGTGCCTAATGAGTGAGCTAACT
TACATTAATTGCGTTGCGCTCACTGCCCGCTTTCCAGTCGGGAAACCTGTCGTGCCAGCTGCATTAATGA
ATCGGCCAACGCGCGGGGAGAGGCGGTTTGCGTATTGGGCGCCAGGGTGGTTTTTCTTTTCACCAGTGAG
ACGGGCAACAGCTGATTGCCCTTCACCGCCTGGCCCTGAGAGAGTTGCAGCAAGCGGTCCACGCTGGTTT
GCCCCAGCAGGCGAAAATCCTGTTTGATGGTGGTTAACGGCGGGATATAACATGAGCTGTCTTCGGTATC
GTCGTATCCCACTACCGAGATATCCGCACCAACGCGCAGCCCGGACTCGGTAATGGCGCGCATTGCGCCC
AGCGCCATCTGATCGTTGGCAACCAGCATCGCAGTGGGAACGATGCCCTCATTCAGCATTTGCATGGTTT
GTTGAAAACCGGACATGGCACTCCAGTCGCCTTCCCGTTCCGCTATCGGCTGAATTTGATTGCGAGTGAG
ATATTTATGCCAGCCAGCCAGACGCAGACGCGCCGAGACAGAACTTAATGGGCCCGCTAACAGCGCGATT
TGCTGGTGACCCAATGCGACCAGATGCTCCACGCCCAGTCGCGTACCGTCTTCATGGGAGAAAATAATAC
TGTTGATGGGTGTCTGGTCAGAGACATCAAGAAATAACGCCGGAACATTAGTGCAGGCAGCTTCCACAGC
AATGGCATCCTGGTCATCCAGCGGATAGTTAATGATCAGCCCACTGACGCGTTGCGCGAGAAGATTGTGC
ACCGCCGCTTTACAGGCTTCGACGCCGCTTCGTTCTACCATCGACACCACCACGCTGGCACCCAGTTGAT
CGGCGCGAGATTTAATCGCCGCGACAATTTGCGACGGCGCGTGCAGGGCCAGACTGGAGGTGGCAACGCC
AATCAGCAACGACTGTTTGCCCGCCAGTTGTTGTGCCACGCGGTTGGGAATGTAATTCAGCTCCGCCATC
GCCGCTTCCACTTTTTCCCGCGTTTTCGCAGAAACGTGGCTGGCCTGGTTCACCACGCGGGAAACGGTCT
GATAAGAGACACCGGCATACTCTGCGACATCGTATAACGTTACTGGTTTCACATTCACCACCCTGAATTG
ACTCTCTTCCGGGCGCTATCATGCCATACCGCGAAAGGTTTTGCGCCATTCGATGGTGTCCGGGATCTCG
ACGCTCTCCCTTATGCGACTCCTGCATTAGGAAGCAGCCCAGTAGTAGGTTGAGGCCGTTGAGCACCGCC
GCCGCAAGGAATGGTGCATGCAAGGAGATGGCGCCCAACAGTCCCCCGGCCACGGGGCCTGCCACCATAC
CCACGCCGAAACAAGCGCTCATGAGCCCGAAGTGGCGAGCCCGATCTTCCCCATCGGTGATGTCGGCGAT
ATAGGCGCCAGCAACCGCACCTGTGGCGCCGGTGATGCCGGCCACGATGCGTCCGGCGTAGAGGATCGAG
ATCTCGATCCCGCGAAATTAATACGACTCACTATAGGGGAATTGTGAGCGGATAACAATTCCCCTCTAGA
AATAATTTTGTTTAACTTTAAGAAGGAGA
