>Addgene plasmid #133454 | SpyTag003-sfGFP | depositor partial sequence | sequence record 256540 | SpyTag003-sfGFP gene 822 bp
ATGGGACGTGGCGTTCCTCATATTGTTATGGTGGACGCCTACAAACGCTATAAATCGGGAGGTGGTTCAG
GCCGTAAAGGCGAAGAGCTGTTCACTGGTGTCGTCCCTATTCTGGTGGAACTGGATGGTGATGTCAACGG
TCATAAGTTTTCCGTGCGTGGCGAGGGTGAAGGTGACGCAACTAATGGTAAACTGACGCTGAAGTTCATC
TGTACTACTGGTAAACTGCCGGTACCTTGGCCGACTCTGGTAACGACGCTGACTTATGGTGTTCAGTGCT
TTGCTCGTTATCCGGACCATATGAAGCAGCATGACTTCTTCAAGTCCGCCATGCCGGAAGGCTATGTGCA
GGAACGCACGATTTCCTTTAAGGATGACGGCACGTACAAAACGCGTGCGGAAGTGAAATTTGAAGGCGAT
ACCCTGGTAAACCGCATTGAGCTGAAAGGCATTGACTTTAAAGAAGACGGCAATATCCTGGGCCATAAGC
TGGAATACAATTTTAACAGCCACAATGTTTACATCACCGCCGATAAACAAAAAAATGGCATTAAAGCGAA
TTTTAAAATTCGCCACAACGTGGAGGATGGCAGCGTGCAGCTGGCTGATCACTACCAGCAAAACACTCCA
ATCGGTGATGGTCCTGTTCTGCTGCCAGACAATCACTATCTGAGCACGCAAAGCGTTCTGTCTAAAGATC
CGAACGAGAAACGCGATCATATGGTTCTGCTGGAGTTCGTAACCGCAGCGGGCATCACGCATGGTATGGA
TGAACTGTACAAAGGCTCCGGCTCCGGCTCCCACCATCACCATCACCATTGA
